>Addgene plasmid #125005 | OA-1045C | addgene full sequence | sequence record 244215 | Addgene NGS Result
ACTCTTCCTTTTTCAATATTATTGAAGCATTTATCAGGGTTATTGTCTCATGAGCGGATACATATTTGAA
TGTATTTAGAAAAATAAACAAATAGGGGTTCCGCGCACATTTCCCCGAAAAGTGCCACCTAAATTGTAAG
CGTTAATATTTTGTTAAAATTCGCGTTAAATTTTTGTTAAATCAGCTCATTTTTTAACCAATAGGCCGAA
ATCGGCAAAATCCCTTATAAATCAAAAGAATAGACCGAGATAGGGT
[37 nt withheld, positions 257-293]
AAAGAACGTGGACTCCAACGTCAAAGG
[49 nt withheld, positions 321-369]
T
[91 nt withheld, positions 371-461]
G
[124 nt withheld, positions 463-586]
CCCATTCGCCATTCAGGCTGCGCAACTGTTGGGAAGGGCGATCGGTGCGGGCCTCTTCGCTATTACGCCA
GCTGGCGAAAGGGGGATGTGCTGCAAGGCGATTAAGTTGGGTAACGCCAGGGTTTTCCCAGTCACGACGT
TGTAAAACGACGGCCAGTGAATTGTAATACGACTCACTATAGGGCGAATTGGGTACGTACCGGGCCCCTA
GTATGTATGTAAGTTAATAAAACCCATTTTTGCGGAAAGTAGATAAAAAAAACATTTTTTTTTTTTACTG
CACTGGATATCATTGAACTTATCTGATCAGTTTTAAATTTACTTCGATCCAAGGGTATTTGATGTACCAG
GTTCTTTCGATTACCTCTCACTCAAAATGACATTCCACTCAAAGTCAGCGCTGTTTGCCTCCTTCTCTGT
CCACAGAAATATCGCCGTCTCTTTCGCCGCTGCGTCCGCTATCTCTTTCGCCACCGTTTGTAGCGTTACG
TAGCGTCAATGTCCGCCTTCAGTTGCATTTTGTCAGCGGTTTCGTGACGAAGCTCCAAGCGGTTTACGCC
ATCAATTAAACACAAAGTGCTGTGCCAAAACTCCTCTCGCTTCTTATTTTTGTTTGTTTTTTGAGTGATT
GGGGTGGTGATTGGTTTTGGGTGGGTAAGCAGGGGAAAGTGTGAAAAATCCCGGCAATGGGCCAAGAGGA
TCAGGAGCTATTAATTCGCGGAGGCAGCAAACACCCATCTGCCGAGCATCTGAACAATGTGAGTAGTACA
TGTGCATACATCTTAAGTTCACTTGATCTATAGGAACTGCGATTGCAACATCAAATTGTCTGCGGCGTGA
GAACTGCGACCCACAAAAATCCCAAACCGCAATTGCACAAACAAATAGTGACACGAAACAGATTATTCTG
GTAGCTGTTCTCGCTATATAAGACAATTTTTGAGATCATATCATGATCAAGACATCTAAAGGCATTCATT
TTCGACTATATTCTTTTTTACAAAAAATATAACAACCAGATATTTTAAGCTGATCCTAGATGCACAAAAA
ATAAATAAAAGTATAAACCTACTTCGTAGGATACTTCGGGGTACTTTTTGTTCGGGGTTAGATGAGCATA
ACGCTTGTAGTTGATATTTGAGATCCCCTATCATTGCAGGGTGACAGCGGAGCGGCTTCGCAGAGCTGCA
TTAACCAGGGCTTCGGGCAGGCCAAAAACTACGGCACGCTCCGGCCACCCAGTCCGCCGGAGGACTCCGG
TTCAGGGAGCGGCCAACTAGCCGAGAACCTCACCTATGCCTGGCACAATATGGACATCTTTGGGGCGGTC
AATCAGCCGGGCTCCGGATGGCGGCAGCTGGTCAACCGGACACGCGGACTATTCTGCAACGAGCGACACA
TACCGGCGCCCAGGAAACATTTGCTCAAGAACGGTGAGTTTCTATTCGCAGTCGGCTGATCTGTGTGAAA
TCTTAATAAAGGGTCCAATTACCAATTTGAAACTCAGTTTGCGGCGTGGCCTATCCGGGCGAACTTTTGG
CCGTGATGGGCAGTTCCGGTGCCGGAAAGACGACCCTGCTGAATGCCCTTGCCTTTCGATCGCCGCAGGG
CATCCAAGTATCGCCATCCGGGATGCGACTGCTCAATGGCCAACCTGTGGACGCCAAGGAGATGCAGGCC
AGGTGCGCCTATGTCCAGCAGGATGACCTCTTTATCGGCTCCCTAACGGCCAGGGAACACCTGATTTTCC
AAGCCATGGTGCGGATGCCACGACATCTGACCTATCGGCAGCGAGTGGCCCGCGTGGATCAGGTGATCCA
GGAGCTTTCGCTCAGCAAATGTCAGCACACGATCATCGGTGTGCCCGGCAGGGTGAAAGGTCTGTCCGGC
GGAGAAAGGAAGCGTCTGGCATTCGCCTCCGAGGCTCTAACCGATCCGCCGCTTCTGATCTGCGATGAGC
CCACCTCCGGACTGGACTCCTTTACCGCCCACAGCGTCGTCCAGGTGCTGAAGAAGCTGTCGCAGAAGGG
CAAGACCGTCATCCTGACCATTCATCAGCCGTCTTCCGAGCTGTTTGAGCTCTTTGACAAGATCCTTCTG
ATGGCCGAGGGCAGGGTAGCTTTCTTGGGCACTCCCAGCGAAGCCGTCGACTTCTTTTCCTAGTGAGTTC
GATGTGTTTATTAAGGGTATCTAGTATTACATAACATCTCAACTCCTATCCAGCGTGGGTGCCCAGTGTC
CTACCAACTACAATCCGGCGGACTTTTACGTACAGGTGTTGGCCGTTGTGCCCGGACGGGAGATCGAGTC
CCGTGATCGGATCGCCAAGATATGCGACAATTTTGCCATTAGCAAAGTAGCCCGGGATATGGAGCAGTTG
TTGGCCACCAAAAATCTGGAGAAGCCACTGGAGCAGCCGGAGAATGGGTACACCTACAAGGCCACCTGGT
TCATGCAGTTCCGGGCGGTCCTGTGGCGATCCTGGCTGTCGGTGCTCAAGGAACCACTCCTCGTAAAAGT
GCGACTTATTCAGACAACGGTGAGTGGTTCCAGTGGAAACAAATGATATAACGCTTACAATTCTTGGAAA
CAAATTCGCTAGATTTTAGATAGAATTGCCTGATTCCACACCCTTCTTAGTTTTTTTCAATGAGATGTAT
AGTTTATAGTTTTGCAGAAGATAAATAAATTTCATTTAACTCGCGAATATTAATGAGATGCGAGTAACAT
TTTAATTTGCAGATGGTTGCCATCTTGATTGGCCTCATCTTTTTGGGCCAACAACTCACGCAAGTGGGTG
TGATGAATATCAACGGAGCCATCTTCCTCTTCCTGACCAACATGACCTTTCAAAACGTCTTTGCCACGAT
AAATGTAAGTCATGTTTAGAATACATTTGCATTTCAATAATTTACTAACTTTCTAATGAATCGATTCGAT
TTAGGTGTTCACCTCAGAGCTGCCAGTTTTTATGAGGGAGGCCCGAAGTCGACTTTATCGCTGTGACACA
TACTTTCTGGGCAAAACGATTGCCGAATTGCCGCTTTTTCTCACAGTGCCACTGGTCTTCACGGCGATTG
CCTATCCGATGATCGGACTGCGGGCCGGAGTGCTGCACTTCTTCAACTGCCTGGCGCTGGTCACTCTGGT
GGCCAATGTGTCAACGTCCTTCGGATATCTAATATCCTGCGCCAGCTCCTCGACCTCGATGGCGCTGTCT
GTGGGTCCGCCGGTTATCATACCATTCCTGCTCTTTGGCGGCTTCTTCTTGAACTCGGGCTCGGTGCCAG
TATACCTCAAATGGTTGTCGTACCTCTCATGGTTCCGTTACGCCAACGAGGGTCTGCTGATTAACCAATG
GGCGGACGTGGAGCCGGGCGAAATTAGCTGCACATCGTCGAACACCACGTGCCCCAGTTCGGGCAAGGTC
ATCCTGGAGACGCTTAACTTCTCCGCCGCCGATCTGCCGCTGGACTACGTGGGTCTGGCCATTCTCATCG
TGAGCTTCCGGGTGCTCGCATATCTGGCTCTAAGACTTCGGGCCCGACGCAAGGAGTAGCCGACATATAT
CCGAAATAACTGCTTGTTTTTTTTTTTTACCATTATTACCATCGTGTTTACTGTTTATTGCCCCCTCAAA
AAGCTAATGTAATTATATTTGTGCCAATAAAAACAAGATATGACCTATAGAATACAAGTATTTCCCCTTC
GAACATCCCCACAAGTAGACTTTGGATTTGTCTTCTAACCAAAAGACTTACACACCTGCATACCTTACAT
CAAAAACTCGTTTATCGCTACATAAAACACCGGGATATATTTTTTATATACATACTTTTCAAATCGCGCG
CCCTCTTCATAATTCACCTCCACCACACCACGTTTCGTAGTTGCTCTTTCGCTGTCTCCCACCCGCTCTC
CGCAACACATTCACCTTTTGTTCGACGACCTTGGAGCGACTGTCGTTAGTTCCGCGCGATTCGGTTCGCT
CAAATGGTTCCGAGTGGTTCATTTCGTCTCAATAGAAATTAGTAATAAATATTTGTATGTACAATTTATT
TGCTCCAATATATTTGTATATATTTCCCTCACAGCTATATTTATTCTAATTTAATATTATGACTTTTTAA
GGTAATTTTTTGTGACCTGTTCGGAGTGATTAGCGTTACAATTTGAACTGAAAGTGACATCCAGTGTTTG
TTCCTTGTGTAGATGCATCTCAAAAAAATGGTGGGCATAATAGTGTTGTTTATATATATCAAAAATAACA
ACTATAATAATAAGAATACATTTAATTTAGAAAATGCTTGGATTTCACTGGAACTAGGCTAGCATAACTT
CGTATAATGTATGCTATACGAAGTTATGCTAGCGGATCCGGGAATTGGGAATTGGGCAATATTTAAATGG
CGGCGCGCCGAATTCTTTTTTGCTCACCTGTGATTGCTCCTACTCAAATACAAAAACATCAAATTTTCTG
TCAATAAAGCATATTTATTTATATTTATTTTACAGGAAAGAATTCCTTTTAAAGTGTATTTTAACCTATA
ATGAAAAACGATTAAAAAAAATACATAAAATAATTCGAAAATTTTTGAATAGCCCAGGTTGATAAAAATT
CATTTCATACGTTTTATAACTTATGCCCCTAAGTATTTTTTGACCATAGTGTTTCAATTCTACATTAATT
TTACAGAGTAGAATGAAACGCCACCTACTCAGCCAAGAGGCGAAAAGGTTAGCTCGCCAAGCAGAGAGGG
CGCCAGTGCTCACTACTTTTTATAATTCTCAACTTCTTTTTCCAGACTCAGTTCGTATATATAGACCTAT
TTTCAATTTAACGTCGGATCGTGCGGTGCTGAGAGGTTTTAGAGCTAGAAATAGCAAGTTAAAATAAGGC
TAGTCCGTTATCAACTTGAAAAAGTGGCACCGAGTCGGTGCTTTTTTGTTTAAACATTTTCAACGTCCTC
GATAGTATAGTGGTTAGTATCCCCGCCTGTCACGCGGGAGACCGGGGTTCAATTCCCCGTCGGGGAGAAT
CTGTGATTCTTTTTTTTTTTCTTTTACTTTGTTATATAAACAATTTTTGTTTTAATTGAATCTAATTTGC
CATTGCTTTTAGGAATCTCAGGCATCCAGCAAGCGTTTGTCCGCCGAATCGCCCATCAGTGAAGAAGATC
CTGTGGCGGCTACGAAAATCTCCCCGGCCATGTCGGCCTCCACCTCCAGCGAAAAACCCATCAGCGAGCT
GGCCACCTCTGTGCTGACCCACCGCTTTCCAGACTCCACCTCCTCACCCGGCGAACATGGCCTTGGACGA
ATGCAGTTGTCGATCCGCTACAGCGCCCAGCGTCAAAAACTAGACGTGACCATACACAAAATCCAGAAGA
TACCACTTCGCGATCCCAGCAATATCCCCGATCCGTATGTTAAGCTGTATCTGTTGCCTGGACGCACCAA
GGAGTCGAAACGCAAGACGAGCGTGATCAAGGACAACTGCAACCCCGTCTACGATGCATCCTTTGAGTAC
CTGATTTCCATTGCCGAACTCAGGCAGACGGAACTGGAGGTGACGGTGTGCACCCAAAAGGGATTCCTAT
CCGGCGGTAGTCCCATCATTGGCATGGTAGGTACCCGAAAGCAACCCCTTAGTTACAGACACAGCGCGTA
CGTCCTTCGCATCCTTATGATTCCCAAGTACATATTCTGCAAGAGTACAGTATATATAGGAAAGATATCC
GGGTGAACTTCGGCACATGCACGTGCATGAGTTTTAGAGCTAGAAATAGCAAGTTAAAATAAGGCTAGTC
CGTTATCAACTTGAAAAAGTGGCACCGAGTCGGTGCTTTTTTAATTAAGGAACGCGGCCGCAACGGTACC
TGCAGCCACGTAATAAGTGTGCGTTGAATTTATTCGCAAAAACATTGCATATTTTCGGCAAAGTAAAATT
TTGTTGCATACCTTATCAAAAAATAAGTGCTGCATACTTTTTAGAGAAACCAAATAATTTTTTATTGCAT
ACCCGTTTTTAATAAAATACATTGCATACCCTCTTTTAATAAAAAATATTGCATACTTTGACGAAACAAA
TTTTCGTTGCATACCCAATAAAAGATTATTATATTGCATACCCGTTTTTAATAAAATACATTGCATACCC
TCTTTTAATAAAGAATATTGCATACGTTGACGAAACAAATTTTCGTTGCATACCCAATAAAAGATTATTA
TATTGCATACCTTTTCTTGCCATACCATTTAGCCGATCAATTGAGATCTGAATTCATTTTCAACGTCCTC
GATAGTATAGTGGTTAGTATCCCCGCCTGTCACGCGGGAGACCGGGGTTCAATTCCCCGTCGGGGAGAAT
CTGTGATTCTTTTTTTTTTTCTTTTACTTTGTTATATAAACAATTTTTGTTTTAATTGAATCTAATTTGC
CATTGCTTTTAGGAATCTCAGGCATCCAGCAAGCGTTTGTCCGCCGAATCGCCCATCAGTGAAGAAGATC
CTGTGGCGGCTACGAAAATCTCCCCGGCCATGTCGGCCTCCACCTCCAGCGAAAAACCCATCAGCGAGCT
GGCCACCTCTGTGCTGACCCACCGCTTTCCAGACTCCACCTCCTCACCCGGCGAACATGGCCTTGGACGA
ATGCAGTTGTCGATCCGCTACAGCGCCCAGCGTCAAAAACTAGACGTGACCATACACAAAATCCAGAAGA
TACCACTTCGCGATCCCAGCAATATCCCCGATCCGTATGTTAAGCTGTATCTGTTGCCTGGACGCACCAA
GGAGTCGAAACGCAAGACGAGCGTGATCAAGGACAACTGCAACCCCGTCTACGATGCATCCTTTGAGTAC
CTGATTTCCATTGCCGAACTCAGGCAGACGGAACTGGAGGTGACGGTGTGCACCCAAAAGGGATTCCTAT
CCGGCGGTAGTCCCATCATTGGCATGGTAGGTACCCGAAAGCAACCCCTTAGTTACAGACACAGCGCGTA
CGTCCTTCGCATCCTTATGATTCCCAAGTACATATTCTGCAAGAGTACAGTATATATAGGAAAGATATCC
GGGTGAACTTCGATGAGGTTGCGCAAATAATCGTTTTAGAGCTAGAAATAGCAAGTTAAAATAAGGCTAG
TCCGTTATCAACTTGAAAAAGTGGCACCGAGTCGGTGCTTTTTTGCTCACCTGTGATTGCTCCTACTCAA
ATACAAAAACATCAAATTTTCTGTCAATAAAGCATATTTATTTATATTTATTTTACAGGAAAGAATTCCT
TTTAAAGTGTATTTTAACCTATAATGAAAAACGATTAAAAAAAATACATAAAATAATTCGAAAATTTTTG
AATAGCCCAGGTTGATAAAAATTCATTTCATACGTTTTATAACTTATGCCCCTAAGTATTTTTTGACCAT
AGTGTTTCAATTCTACATTAATTTTACAGAGTAGAATGAAACGCCACCTACTCAGCCAAGAGGCGAAAAG
GTTAGCTCGCCAAGCAGAGAGGGCGCCAGTGCTCACTACTTTTTATAATTCTCAACTTCTTTTTCCAGAC
TCAGTTCGTATATATAGACCTATTTTCAATTTAACGTCGGAAATGGAAAAACTCTGCCGTTTTAGAGCTA
GAAATAGCAAGTTAAAATAAGGCTAGTCCGTTATCAACTTGAAAAAGTGGCACCGAGTCGGTGCTTTTTT
GCCTACCTGGAGCCTGAGAGTTGTTCTAGAGATCCACTAGTGTCGACGATGTAGGTCACGGTCTCGAAGC
CGCGGTGCGGGTGCCAGGGCGTGCCCTTGGGCTCCCCGGGCGCGTACTCCACCTCACCCATCTGGTCCAT
CATGATGAACGGGTCGAGGTGGCGGTAGTTGATCCCGGCGAACGCGCGGCGCACCGGGAAGCCCTCGCCC
TCGAAACCGCTGGGCGCGGTGGTCACGGTGAGCACGGGACGTGCGACGGCGTCGGCGGGTGCGGATACGC
GGGGCAGCGTCAGCGGGTTCTCGACGGTCACGGCGGGCATGTCGACACTAGTTCTAGCCAGCTTTTGTTC
CCTTTAGTGAGGGTTAATTTCGAGCTTGGCGTAATCATGGTCATAGCTGTTTCCTGTGTGAAATTGTTAT
CCGCTCACAATTCCACACAACATACGAGCCGGAAGCATAAAGTGTAAAGCCTGGGGTGCCTAATGAGTGA
GCTAACTCACATTAATTGCGTTGCGCTCACTGCCCGCTTTCCAGTCGGGAAACCTGTCGTGCCAGCTGCA
TTAATGAATCGGCCAACGCGCGGGGAGAGGCGGTTTGCGTATTGGGCGCTCTTCCGCTTCCTCGCTCACT
GACTCGCTGCGCTCGGTCGTTCGGCTGCGGCGAGCGGTATCAGCTCACTCAAAGGCGGTAATACGGTTAT
CCACAGAATCAGGGGATAACGCAGGAAAGAACATGTGAGCAAAAGGCCAGCAAAAGGCCAGGAACCGTAA
AAAGGCCGCGTTGCTGGCGTTTTTCCATAGGCTCCGCCCCCCTGACGAGCATCACAAAAATCGACGCTCA
AGTCAGAGGTGGCGAAACCCGACAGGACTATAAAGATACCAGGCGTTTCCCCCTGGAAGCTCCCTCGTGC
GCTCTCCTGTTCCGACCCTGCCGCTTACCGGATACCTGTCCGCCTTTCTCCCTTCGGGAAGCGTGGCGCT
TTCTCATAGCTCACGCTGTAGGTATCTCAGTTCGGTGTAGGTCGTTCGCTCCAAGCTGGGCTGTGTGCAC
GAACCCCCCGTTCAGCCCGACCGCTGCGCCTTATCCGGTAACTATCGTCTTGAGTCCAACCCGGTAAGAC
ACGACTTATCGCCACTGGCAGCAGCCACTGGTAACAGGATTAGCAGAGCGAGGTATGTAGGCGGTGCTAC
AGAGTTCTTGAAGTGGTGGCCTAACTACGGCTACACTAGAAGAACAGTATTTGGTATCTGCGCTCTGCTG
AAGCCAGTTACCTTCGGAAAAAGAGTTGGTAGCTCTTGATCCGGCAAACAAACCACCGCTGGTAGCGGTG
GTTTTTTTGTTTGCAAGCAGCAGATTACGCGCAGAAAAAAAGGATCTCAAGAAGATCCTTTGATCTTTTC
TACGGGGTCTGACGCTCAGTGGAACGAAAACTCACGTTAAGGGATTTTGGTCATGAGATTATCAAAAAGG
ATCTTCACCTAGATCCTTTTAAATTAAAAATGAAGTTTTAAATCAATCTAAAGTATATATGAGTAAACTT
GGTCTGACAGTTACCAATGCTTAATCAGTGAGGCACCTATCTCAGCGATCTGTCTATTTCGTTCATCCAT
AGTTGCCTGACTCCCCGTCGTGTAGATAACTACGATACGGGAGGGCTTACCATCTGGCCCCAGTGCTGCA
ATGATACCGCGAGACCCACGCTCACCGGCTCCAGATTTATCAGCAATAAACCAGCCAGCCGGAAGGGCCG
AGCGCAGAAGTGGTCCTGCAACTTTATCCGCCTCCATCCAGTCTATTAATTGTTGCCGGGAAGCTAGAGT
AAGTAGTTCGCCAGTTAATAGTTTGCGCAACGTTGTTGCCATTGCTACAGGCATCGTGGTGTCACGCTCG
TCGTTTGGTATGGCTTCATTCAGCTCCGGTTCCCAACGATCAAGGCGAGTTACATGATCCCCCATGTTGT
GCAAAAAAGCGGTTAGCTCCTTCGGTCCTCCGATCGTTGTCAGAAGTAAGTTGGCCGCAGTGTTATCACT
CATGGTTATGGCAGCACTGCATAATTCTCTTACTGTCATGCCATCCGTAAGATGCTTTTCTGTGACTGGT
GAGTACTCAACCAAGTCATTCTGAGAATAGTGTATGCGGCGACCGAGTTGCTCTTGCCCGGCGTCAATAC
GGGATAATACCGCGCCACATAGCAGAACTTTAAAAGTGCTCATCATTGGAAAACGTTCTTCGGGGCGAAA
ACTCTCAAGGATCTTACCGCTGTTGAGATCCAGTTCGATGTAACCCACTCGTGCACCCAACTGATCTTCA
GCATCTTTTACTTTCACCAGCGTTTCTGGGTGAGCAAAAACAGGAAGGCAAAATGCCGCAAAAAAGGGAA
TAAGGGCGACACGGAAATGTTGAATACTCATACTCTTCCTTTTTCAATATTATTGAAGCATTTATCAGGG
TTATTGTCTCATGAGCGGATACATATTTGAATGTATTTAGAAAAATAAACAAATAGGGGTTCCGCGSAMA
TKTYSMMKACTCAT
Features (pLannotate 1.2.2; 24 found; start..end, strand, type, name):
      1..105     -  promoter       AmpR promoter: bla
    158..586     -  rep_origin     f1 ori (sequence partly withheld): f1 bacteriophage origin of replication; arrow indicates direction of (+) strand synthesis
    591..748     -  CDS            lacZα (fragment): LacZα fragment of β-galactosidase; lacZ fragment
    751..769     +  promoter       T7 promoter: promoter for bacteriophage T7 RNA polymerase
    794..4913    +  gene           mini-white: white; This modified version of the white gene lacks part of the first intron.
   4920..4953    -  protein_bind   loxP: Cre-mediated recombination occurs in the 8-bp core sequence (GCATACAT). Cre recombinase
   5012..5432    +  promoter       dU6-3 promoter: RNA polymerase III promoter for Drosophila U6-3 snRNA (Port et al., 2014)
   5452..5527    +  misc_RNA       gRNA scaffold: guide RNA scaffold for the Streptococcus pyogenes CRISPR/Cas9 system
   5542..6338    +  promoter       dU6-1 promoter: RNA polymerase III promoter for Drosophila U6-1 snRNA (Port et al., 2014)
   6357..6432    +  misc_RNA       gRNA scaffold: guide RNA scaffold for the Streptococcus pyogenes CRISPR/Cas9 system
   6473..6858    +  protein_bind   gypsy insulator: chromatin insulator from Drosophila Su(Hw), CP190, and Mod(mdg4)67.2
   6872..7668    +  promoter       dU6-1 promoter: RNA polymerase III promoter for Drosophila U6-1 snRNA (Port et al., 2014)
   7689..7764    +  misc_RNA       gRNA scaffold: guide RNA scaffold for the Streptococcus pyogenes CRISPR/Cas9 system
   7765..8185    +  promoter       dU6-3 promoter: RNA polymerase III promoter for Drosophila U6-3 snRNA (Port et al., 2014)
   8205..8280    +  misc_RNA       gRNA scaffold: guide RNA scaffold for the Streptococcus pyogenes CRISPR/Cas9 system
   8349..8418    +  protein_bind   attB: attB site for the φC31 integrase (Groth et al., 2000) phage φC31 integrase
   8637..8655    -  promoter       T3 promoter: promoter for bacteriophage T3 RNA polymerase
   8698..8720    -  protein_bind   lac operator (fragment): The lac repressor binds to the lac operator to inhibit transcription in E. coli. This inhibition can be relieved by adding lactose or isopropyl-β-D-thiogalactopyranoside (IPTG). lac repressor encoded by lacI
   8724..8754    -  promoter       lac promoter: promoter for the E. coli lac operon
   8769..8790    -  protein_bind   CAP binding site: CAP binding activates transcription in the presence of cAMP. E. coli catabolite activator protein
   8803..8895    -  CDS            lacI (fragment): lac repressor; lacI; The lac repressor binds to the lac operator to inhibit transcription in E. coli. This inhibition can be relieved by adding lactose or isopropyl-β-D-thiogalactopyranoside (IPTG).
   9078..9666    -  rep_origin     ori: high-copy-number ColE1/pMB1/pBR322/pUC origin of replication
   9837..10697   -  CDS            AmpR: β-lactamase; bla; confers resistance to ampicillin, carbenicillin, and related antibiotics
  10698..10802   -  promoter       AmpR promoter: bla
