[The description below was written by a language model from this plasmid's Addgene catalogue record and pLannotate feature annotations shown in this document.]
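Description:
OA-1045C is a Drosophila melanogaster transgenesis plasmid built on an attB backbone and designed to deliver a multiplexed guide RNA array into the fly genome. In bacteria it is maintained as a high-copy plasmid through a ColE1/pUC-type origin and selected with ampicillin via the β-lactamase gene. An f1 origin and remnants of a lacZα/lac promoter cloning region flanked by T7 and T3 promoters reflect its phagemid-style ancestry. For fly work, a φC31 attB site allows integrase-mediated, site-specific insertion into a genomic attP docking site. The mini-white gene provides an eye-colour marker for identifying transformants. A single loxP site lies directly downstream of mini-white.

The payload consists of four RNA polymerase III expression units, each pairing a Drosophila U6 promoter with a Streptococcus pyogenes Cas9 gRNA scaffold. They are arranged as dU6-3, dU6-1, then a gypsy chromatin insulator, then dU6-1 and dU6-3. The catalogue states that the plasmid expresses gRNAs targeting hid, eve and wingless, and it itemises only the eve guide, driven by U6:3. The record does not say which cassette carries which guide, or how the three targets are distributed across the four units. No Cas9 or dCas9 coding sequence is annotated, so the nuclease or effector must be supplied from a separate transgene.

The associated publication concerns engineered reproductively isolated species and reversible population replacement, which suggests these guides are one component of that system, though the record gives no further detail on their role. The sequenced record is slightly longer than the catalogued total size.
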