Addgene plasmid #125005: OA-1045C
Purpose: Expresses gRNAs targeting hid, eve, and wingless
Depositing lab: Omar Akbari. Depositing organization: University of California, San Diego (UCSD). Publication: Engineered reproductively isolated species drive reversible population replacement. Buchman A, Shriner I, Yang T, Liu J, Antoshechkin I, Marshall JM, Perry MW, Akbari OS. Nat Commun. 2021 Jun 2;12(1):3281. doi: 10.1038/s41467-021-23531-z. PubMed 34078888.
Backbone
  Vector backbone: attB
  Backbone size w/o insert (bp): 7473
  Total vector size (bp): 10714
  Vector type: Insect Expression
Growth in bacteria
  Bacterial resistance: Ampicillin, 100 μg/mL
  Growth temperature: 37°C
  Growth strain: DH5alpha
  Copy number: High Copy
Gene/Insert
  Gene/Insert name: eve gRNA
  gRNA/shRNA sequence: ATCGTGCGGTGCTGAGAG
  Species: D. melanogaster (fly)
  Entrez Gene: eve (a.k.a. Dmel_CG2328, 10.5, 10.9, 14.10, 20.35, CG2328, Dm-eve, Dmel\CG2328, E(eve), EVE, Eve, Even, F, V, VI, dm-eve, eve2, even, l(2)46CFg, l(2)46CFh, l(2)46CFj, l(2)46CFp, l(2)46Ce, l(2)46Cg)
  Promoter: U6:3
  Cloning method: Gibson Cloning
  Sequencing primers: 5′ aaaaatggtgggcataatagtgttgtt; 3′ gGCTTCGAGACCGTGACCTACATC
Terms and licenses: Academic/Nonprofit Terms; Industry Terms: Not Available to Industry
How to cite: OA-1045C was a gift from Omar Akbari (Addgene plasmid # 125005 ; http://n2t.net/addgene:125005 ; RRID:Addgene_125005)
